>Addgene plasmid #215943 | AA242 | addgene full sequence | sequence record 431495 | Addgene NGS Result
TCGCGCGTTTCGGTGATGACGGTGAAAACCTCTGACACATGCAGCTCCCGGAGACGGTCACAGCTTGTCT
GTAAGCGGATGCCGGGAGCAGACAAGCCCGTCAGGGCGCGTCAGCGGGTGTTGGCGGGTGTCGGGGCTGG
CTTAACTATGCGGCATCAGAGCAGATTGTACTGAGAGTGCACCATATGCGGTGTGAAATACCGCACAGAT
GCGTAAGGAGAAAATACCGCATCAGGCGCCATTCGCCATTCAGGCTGCGCAACTGTTGGGAAGGGCGATC
GGTGCGGGCCTCTTCGCTATTACGCCAGCTGGCGAAAGGGGGATGTGCTGCAAGGCGATTAAGTTGGGTA
ACGCCAGGGTTTTCCCAGTCACGACGTTGTAAAACGACGGCCAGAGAATTCGAGCTCGGTACCTCGCGAA
TACATCTAGATGAAGACGTCAGAGAGGGCCTATTTCCCATGATTCCTTCATATTTGCATATACGATACAA
GGCTGTTAGAGAGATAATTAGAATTAATTTGACTGTAAACACAAAGATATTAGTACAAAATACGTGACGT
AGAAAGTAATAATTTCTTGGGTAGTTTGCAGTTTTAAAATTATGTTTTAAAATGGACTATCATATGCTTA
CCGTAACTTGAAAGTATTTCGATTTCTTGGCTTTATATATCTTGTGGAAAGGACGAAACACCGAGCAACA
GCGCCGCTACCAGGTTTAAGAGCTATGCTGGAAACAGCATAGCAAGTTTAAATAAGGCTAGTCCGTTATC
AACTTGAAAAAGTGGCACCGAGTCGGTGCTTTTTTGAACACGCGTCTTCATCGGATCCCGGGCCCGTCGA
CTGCAGAGGCCTGCATGCAAGCTTGGTGTAATCATGGTCATAGCTGTTTCCTGTGTGAAATTGTTATCCG
CTCACAATTCCACACAACATACGAGCCGGAAGCATAAAGTGTAAAGCCTGGGGTGCCTAATGAGTGAGCT
AACTCACATTAATTGCGTTGCGCTCACTGCCCGCTTTCCAGTCGGGAAACCTGTCGTGCCAGCTGCATTA
ATGAATCGGCCAACGCGCGGGGAGAGGCGGTTTGCGTATTGGGCGCTCTTCCGCTTCCTCGCTCACTGAC
TCGCTGCGCTCGGTCGTTCGGCTGCGGCGAGCGGTATCAGCTCACTCAAAGGCGGTAATACGGTTATCCA
CAGAATCAGGGGATAACGCAGGAAAGAACATGTGAGCAAAAGGCCAGCAAAAGGCCAGGAACCGTAAAAA
GGCCGCGTTGCTGGCGTTTTTCCATAGGCTCCGCCCCCCTGACGAGCATCACAAAAATCGACGCTCAAGT
CAGAGGTGGCGAAACCCGACAGGACTATAAAGATACCAGGCGTTTCCCCCTGGAAGCTCCCTCGTGCGCT
CTCCTGTTCCGACCCTGCCGCTTACCGGATACCTGTCCGCCTTTCTCCCTTCGGGAAGCGTGGCGCTTTC
TCATAGCTCACGCTGTAGGTATCTCAGTTCGGTGTAGGTCGTTCGCTCCAAGCTGGGCTGTGTGCACGAA
CCCCCCGTTCAGCCCGACCGCTGCGCCTTATCCGGTAACTATCGTCTTGAGTCCAACCCGGTAAGACACG
ACTTATCGCCACTGGCAGCAGCCACTGGTAACAGGATTAGCAGAGCGAGGTATGTAGGCGGTGCTACAGA
GTTCTTGAAGTGGTGGCCTAACTACGGCTACACTAGAAGAACAGTATTTGGTATCTGCGCTCTGCTGAAG
CCAGTTACCTTCGGAAAAAGAGTTGGTAGCTCTTGATCCGGCAAACAAACCACCGCTGGTAGCGGTGGTT
TTTTTGTTTGCAAGCAGCAGATTACGCGCAGAAAAAAAGGATCTCAAGAAGATCCTTTGATCTTTTCTAC
GGGGTCTGACGCTCAGTGGAACGAAAACTCACGTTAAGGGATTTTGGTCATGAGATTATCAAAAAGGATC
TTCACCTAGATCCTTTTAAATTAAAAATGAAGTTTTAAATCAAGCCCAATCTGAATAATGTTACAACCAA
TTAACCAATTCTGATTAGAAAAACTCATCGAGCATCAAATGAAACTGCAATTTATTCATATCAGGATTAT
CAATACCATATTTTTGAAAAAGCCGTTTCTGTAATGAAGGAGAAAACTCACCGAGGCAGTTCCATAGGAT
GGCAAGATCCTGGTATCGGTCTGCGATTCCGACTCGTCCAACATCAATACAACCTATTAATTTCCCCTCG
TCAAAAATAAGGTTATCAAGTGAGAAATCACCATGAGTGACGACTGAATCCGGTGAGAATGGCAAAAGTT
TATGCATTTCTTTCCAGACTTGTTCAACAGGCCAGCCATTACGCTCGTCATCAAAATCACTCGCATCAAC
CAAACCGTTATTCATTCGTGATTGCGCCTGAGCGAGACGAAATACGCGATCGCTGTTAAAAGGACAATTA
CAAACAGGAATCGAATGCAACCGGCGCAGGAACACTGCCAGCGCATCAACAATATTTTCACCTGAATCAG
GATATTCTTCTAATACCTGGAATGCTGTTTTTCCGGGGATCGCAGTGGTGAGTAACCATGCATCATCAGG
AGTACGGATAAAATGCTTGATGGTCGGAAGAGGCATAAATTCCGTCAGCCAGTTTAGTCTGACCATCTCA
TCTGTAACATCATTGGCAACGCTACCTTTGCCATGTTTCAGAAACAACTCTGGCGCATCGGGCTTCCCAT
ACAAGCGATAGATTGTCGCACCTGATTGCCCGACATTATCGCGAGCCCATTTATACCCATATAAATCAGC
ATCCATGTTGGAATTTAATCGCGGCCTCGACGTTTCCCGTTGAATATGGCTCATAACACCCCTTGTATTA
CTGTTTATGTAAGCAGACAGTTTTATTGTTCATGATGATATATTTTTATCTTGTGCAATGTAACATCAGA
GATTTTGAGACACGGGCCAGAGCTGCA
Features (pLannotate 1.2.2; 11 found; start..end, strand, type, name):
    137..236     +  misc_feature   bom (fragment): basis of mobility region from pBR322
    242..399     -  CDS            lacZα (fragment): LacZα fragment of β-galactosidase; lacZ fragment
    444..684     +  promoter       U6 promoter: RNA polymerase III promoter for human U6 snRNA
    732..799     +  misc_RNA       tracrRNA (fragment): trans-activating CRISPR RNA for the Streptococcus pyogenes CRISPR/Cas9 system
    901..917     -  protein_bind   lac operator: The lac repressor binds to the lac operator to inhibit transcription in E. coli. This inhibition can be relieved by adding lactose or isopropyl-β-D-thiogalactopyranoside (IPTG). lac repressor encoded by lacI
    925..955     -  promoter       lac promoter: promoter for the E. coli lac operon
    970..991     -  protein_bind   CAP binding site: CAP binding activates transcription in the presence of cAMP. E. coli catabolite activator protein
   1004..1096    -  CDS            lacI (fragment): lac repressor; lacI; The lac repressor binds to the lac operator to inhibit transcription in E. coli. This inhibition can be relieved by adding lactose or isopropyl-β-D-thiogalactopyranoside (IPTG).
   1279..1867    -  rep_origin     ori: high-copy-number ColE1/pMB1/pBR322/pUC origin of replication
   2045..2854    -  CDS            KanR: aminoglycoside phosphotransferase; aph(3')-Ia; confers resistance to kanamycin in bacteria or G418 (Geneticin®) in eukaryotes
   2961..35      +  CDS            rop (fragment) (across the origin): Rop protein, which maintains plasmids at low copy number; rop
