[The description below was written by a language model from this plasmid's Addgene catalogue record and pLannotate feature annotations shown in this document.]
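Description:
AA242 is a small (about 3 kb) bacterial cloning plasmid built on the pUC57-Kan backbone that serves as a "fragment" donor in the Fragmid modular vector assembly system for CRISPR tools. It is not itself a delivery vector: it holds one module, a guide expression cassette, that is meant to be combined with other fragments to build a complete destination vector. It is propagated in E. coli using a high-copy ColE1/pUC-type origin and selected with kanamycin through the aminoglycoside phosphotransferase (KanR) gene. The remaining annotated elements are remnants of the pUC-style cloning region and backbone rather than functional payload: partial lacZα, the lac promoter, operator and CAP site, and short fragments of lacI, rop and bom.

The insert consists of three named parts. A human U6 RNA polymerase III promoter (U6_v1) drives a single guide RNA made up of a spacer targeting CD47 (sgCD47_v1). This is followed by a Streptococcus pyogenes tracrRNA-derived scaffold variant (trRNA_v4), which the feature table detects as a partial tracrRNA match just downstream of the promoter. The guide is therefore designed for use with SpCas9 or SpCas9-based effectors. The species field refers to this Cas9 system; the record does not state the species of the CD47 target.

The record describes the guide as a positive control against a cell surface marker. A plausible reading is that loss or modulation of CD47 offers a convenient readout of CRISPR activity in cells, for instance by antibody staining, though the record does not name an assay. It also does not specify the assembly method, the flanking restriction or overhang sites, or which destination vectors the fragment is paired with.
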