Addgene plasmid #215943: AA242
Purpose: Fragmid fragment: (guide cassette) guide expression; positive control cell surface
Depositing lab: John Doench. Depositing organization: Broad Institute. Publication: Modular vector assembly enables rapid assessment of emerging CRISPR technologies. McGee AV, Liu YV, Griffith AL, Szegletes ZM, Wen B, Kraus C, Miller NW, Steger RJ, Escude Velasco B, Bosch JA, Zirin JD, Viswanatha R, Sontheimer EJ, Goodale A, Greene MA, Green TM, Doench JG. Cell Genom. 2024 Mar 13;4(3):100519. doi: 10.1016/j.xgen.2024.100519. PubMed 38484704.
Backbone
  Vector backbone: pUC57-Kan
  Vector type: CRISPR ; Fragment
Growth in bacteria
  Bacterial resistance: Kanamycin, 50 μg/mL
  Growth temperature: 37°C
  Growth strain: DH5alpha
  Copy number: Unknown
Gene/Insert
  Gene/Insert name: U6_v1; sgCD47_v1 [Sp]; trRNA_v4 [Sp]
  gRNA/shRNA sequence: AGCAACAGCGCCGCTACCAG
  Species: Streptococcus pyogenes
  Cloning method: Unknown
Resource information
  A portion of this plasmid was derived from a plasmid made by: Genscript ID: U024JHB230-66
Terms and licenses: Academic/Nonprofit Terms; Industry Terms: Not Available to Industry
Depositor comments: Please visit https://www.biorxiv.org/content/10.1101/2023.10.25.564061v1 for bioRxiv preprint.
How to cite: AA242 was a gift from John Doench (Addgene plasmid # 215943 ; http://n2t.net/addgene:215943 ; RRID:Addgene_215943)
